Addgene plasmid #238637: HaloTag-AMPKa Fusion Vector
Purpose: Express HaloTag-AMPKa Fusion Protein in Mammalian Cells under a CMV promoter
Depositing lab: Promega Corporation.
Backbone
  Vector backbone: pFN28K HaloTag(R) CMV-neo Flexi(R) Vector
  Vector type: Mammalian Expression
  Selectable markers: Neomycin
Growth in bacteria
  Bacterial resistance: Kanamycin, 50 μg/mL
  Growth temperature: 37°C
  Growth strain: DH5alpha
  Copy number: High Copy
Gene/Insert
  Gene/Insert name: AMPKa
  Species: H. sapiens (human)
  Mutation: None
  Entrez Gene: PRKAA1 (a.k.a. AMPK, AMPK alpha 1, AMPKa1)
  Promoter: CMV
  Tag / fusion protein: HaloTag (R) (N terminal on backbone)
  Cloning method: Other
Terms and licenses: Academic/Nonprofit Terms; Industry Terms
How to cite: HaloTag-AMPKa Fusion Vector was a gift from Promega Corporation (Addgene plasmid # 238637 ; http://n2t.net/addgene:238637 ; RRID:Addgene_238637)
