[The description below was written by a language model from this plasmid's Addgene catalogue record and pLannotate feature annotations shown in this document.]
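Description:
HaloTag-AMPKa Fusion Vector is a 6.7 kb mammalian expression plasmid built on the pFN28K HaloTag CMV-neo Flexi backbone. It encodes the human AMPK catalytic alpha-1 subunit (PRKAA1, unmutated) fused at its N terminus to HaloTag. Transcription in mammalian cells is driven by the CMV immediate-early enhancer and promoter, followed by a chimeric β-globin/immunoglobulin intron that generally improves mRNA processing and expression. A T7 promoter sits just upstream of the coding region, which would also permit T7 polymerase-driven transcription of the fusion. The open reading frame runs HaloTag, then a TEV protease recognition site, then PRKAA1, so the tag can in principle be cleaved from the kinase after capture. An SV40 polyadenylation signal lies downstream of the cassette.

A single neo (nptII) gene serves as the marker in both hosts. It is placed behind tandem SV40 early and bacterial EM7 promoters and ends in a synthetic poly(A) signal, giving kanamycin resistance in E. coli and neomycin-class selection for stable mammalian lines. The annotation identifies the replication origin as p15A, usually considered medium copy, whereas the catalogue entry lists the plasmid as high copy. The record does not resolve this difference. Several other small hits in the table (SET1, M13 ori, bom, IS1, cer, RSF ori, tet promoter) are short fragments, most likely backbone remnants rather than functional elements.

HaloTag is a modified bacterial dehalogenase that binds chloroalkane ligands covalently. The fusion is therefore suited to fluorescent labelling, imaging, pull-down or immobilisation of AMPKα1 expressed in mammalian cells. Beyond expression of the fusion protein, the record does not specify a particular assay.
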