Features (pLannotate 1.2.2; 24 found; start..end, strand, type, name):
    140..517     +  enhancer       CMV enhancer: human cytomegalovirus immediate early enhancer
    519..718     +  promoter       CMV promoter: human cytomegalovirus (CMV) immediate early promoter
    857..989     +  intron         chimeric intron: chimera between introns from human β-globin and immunoglobulin heavy chain genes
   1033..1051    +  promoter       T7 promoter: promoter for bacteriophage T7 RNA polymerase
   1067..1957    +  CDS            HaloTag®: modified bacterial dehalogenase that forms covalent bonds with chloroalkane derivatives
   1970..1990    +  CDS            TEV site: tobacco etch virus (TEV) protease recognition and cleavage site
   2006..3682    +  CDS            PRKAA1: AAPK1_HUMAN - Also known as AMPK1. Experimental evidence at protein level: Swiss-Prot protein existence level 1. Catalytic subunit of AMP-activated protein kinase (AMPK), an energy sensor protein kinase that plays a key role in regulating cellular energy metabolism. In response to reduction of intracellular ATP levels, AMPK activates energy-producing pathways and inhibits energy-consuming processes: inhibits protein, carbohydrate and lipid biosynthesis, as well as cell growth and proliferation. AMPK acts via direct phosphorylation of metabolic enzymes, and by longer-term effects via phosphoryl
   3691..3746    +  misc_feature   MCS: pUC18/19 multiple cloning site
   3753..3802    +  CDS            SET1 (fragment): solubility-enhancement tag derived from T7 phage gene 10B
   3810..3829    +  terminator     T7 terminator (fragment): transcription terminator for bacteriophage T7 RNA polymerase
   3851..3972    -  polyA_signal   SV40 poly(A) signal: SV40 polyadenylation signal
   3995..4063    -  CDS            large T antigen (fragment): large T antigen from SV40 (simian virus 40)
   4068..4100    +  rep_origin     M13 ori (fragment): M13 bacteriophage origin of replication; arrow indicates direction of (+) strand synthesis
   4101..4152    -  misc_feature   bom (fragment): basis of mobility region from pBR322
   4217..4574    +  promoter       SV40 promoter: SV40 enhancer and early promoter
   4589..4636    +  promoter       EM7 promoter: synthetic bacterial promoter&nbsp
   4668..5459    +  CDS            neo: KKA2_KLEPN - Also known as kan, nptII. Experimental evidence at protein level: Swiss-Prot protein existence level 1. Resistance to kanamycin, neomycin, paromomycin, ribostamycin, butirosin and gentamicin B. From Klebsiella pneumoniae.
   5526..5574    +  polyA_signal   poly(A) signal: synthetic polyadenylation signal
   5603..5619    -  promoter       tet promoter (fragment): E. coli promoter for tetracycline efflux protein gene
   5731..6276    +  rep_origin     p15A ori: Plasmids containing the medium-copy-number p15A origin of replication can be propagated in E. coli cells that contain a second plasmid with the ColE1 origin.
   6364..6419    +  rep_origin     RSF ori (fragment): Plasmids containing the RSF 1030 origin of replication can be propagated in E. coli cells that contain additional plasmids with compatible origins.
   6518..6544    -  misc_feature   bom (fragment): basis of mobility region from pBR322
   6538..6585    -  mobile_element IS1 (fragment): prokaryotic transposable element IS1
   6593..6664    +  misc_feature   cer region (fragment): ColE1-derived recombination site that helps to maintain plasmids as monomers
>Addgene plasmid #238637 | HaloTag-AMPKa Fusion Vector | addgene full sequence | sequence record 478497 | Addgene NGS Result
TCAATATTGGCCATTAGCCATATTATTCATTGGTTATATAGCATAAATCAATATTGGCTATTGGCCATTG
CATACGTTGTATCTATATCATAATATGTACATTTATATTGGCTCATGTCCAATATGACCGCCATGTTGGC
ATTGATTATTGACTAGTTATTAATAGTAATCAATTACGGGGTCATTAGTTCATAGCCCATATATGGAGTT
CCGCGTTACATAACTTACGGTAAATGGCCCGCCTGGCTGACCGCCCAACGACCCCCGCCCATTGACGTCA
ATAATGACGTATGTTCCCATAGTAACGCCAATAGGGACTTTCCATTGACGTCAATGGGTGGAGTATTTAC
GGTAAACTGCCCACTTGGCAGTACATCAAGTGTATCATATGCCAAGTCCGCCCCCTATTGACGTCAATGA
CGGTAAATGGCCCGCCTGGCATTATGCCCAGTACATGACCTTACGGGACTTTCCTACTTGGCAGTACATC
TACGTATTAGTCATCGCTATTACCATGGTGATGCGGTTTTGGCAGTACACCAATGGGCGTGGATAGCGGT
TTGACTCACGGGGATTTCCAAGTCTCCACCCCATTGACGTCAATGGGAGTTTGTTTTGGCACCAAAATCA
ACGGGACTTTCCAAAATGTCGTAATAACCCCGCCCCGTTGACGCAAATGGGCGGTAGGCGTGTACGGTGG
GAGGTCTATATAAGCAGAGCTGGTTTAGTGAACCGTCAGATCACTAGAAGCTTTATTGCGGTAGTTTATC
ACAGTTAAATTGCTAACGCAGTCAGTGCTTCTGACACAACAGTCTCGAACTTAAGCTGCAGAAGTTGGTC
GTGAGGCACTGGGCAGGTAAGTATCAAGGTTACAAGACAGGTTTAAGGAGACCAATAGAAACTGGGCTTG
TCGAGACAGAGAAGACTCTTGCGTTTCTGATAGGCACCTATTGGTCTTACTGACATCCACTTTGCCTTTC
TCTCCACAGGTGTCCACTCCCAGTTCAATTACAGCTCTTAAGGCTAGAGTATTAATACGACTCACTATAG
GGCTAGCAAAGCCACCATGGCAGAAATCGGTACTGGCTTTCCATTCGACCCCCATTATGTGGAAGTCCTG
GGCGAGCGCATGCACTACGTCGATGTTGGTCCGCGCGATGGCACCCCTGTGCTGTTCCTGCACGGTAACC
CGACCTCCTCCTACGTGTGGCGCAACATCATCCCGCATGTTGCACCGACCCATCGCTGCATTGCTCCAGA
CCTGATCGGTATGGGCAAATCCGACAAACCAGACCTGGGTTATTTCTTCGACGACCACGTCCGCTTCATG
GATGCCTTCATCGAAGCCCTGGGTCTGGAAGAGGTCGTCCTGGTCATTCACGACTGGGGCTCCGCTCTGG
GTTTCCACTGGGCCAAGCGCAATCCAGAGCGCGTCAAAGGTATTGCATTTATGGAGTTCATCCGCCCTAT
CCCGACCTGGGACGAATGGCCAGAATTTGCCCGCGAGACCTTCCAGGCCTTCCGCACCACCGACGTCGGC
CGCAAGCTGATCATCGATCAGAACGTTTTTATCGAGGGTACGCTGCCGATGGGTGTCGTCCGCCCGCTGA
CTGAAGTCGAGATGGACCATTACCGCGAGCCGTTCCTGAATCCTGTTGACCGCGAGCCACTGTGGCGCTT
CCCAAACGAGCTGCCAATCGCCGGTGAGCCAGCGAACATCGTCGCGCTGGTCGAAGAATACATGGACTGG
CTGCACCAGTCCCCTGTCCCGAAGCTGCTGTTCTGGGGCACCCCAGGCGTTCTGATCCCACCGGCCGAAG
CCGCTCGCCTGGCCAAAAGCCTGCCTAACTGCAAGGCTGTGGACATCGGCCCGGGTCTGAATCTGCTGCA
AGAAGACAACCCGGACCTGATCGGCAGCGAGATCGCGCGCTGGCTGTCGACGCTCGAGATTTCCGGCGAG
CCAACCACTGAGGATCTGTACTTTCAGAGCGATAACGCGATCGCCATGCGCAGACTCAGTTCCTGGAGAA
AGATGGCGACAGCCGAGAAGCAGAAACACGACGGGCGGGTGAAGATCGGCCACTACATTCTGGGTGACAC
GCTGGGGGTCGGCACCTTCGGCAAAGTGAAGGTTGGCAAACATGAATTGACTGGGCATAAAGTAGCTGTG
AAGATACTCAATCGACAGAAGATTCGGAGCCTTGATGTGGTAGGAAAAATCCGCAGAGAAATTCAGAACC
TCAAGCTTTTCAGGCATCCTCATATAATTAAACTGTACCAGGTCATCAGTACACCATCTGATATTTTCAT
GGTGATGGAATATGTCTCAGGAGGAGAGCTATTTGATTATATCTGTAAGAATGGAAGGCTGGATGAAAAA
GAAAGTCGGCGTCTGTTCCAACAGATCCTTTCTGGTGTGGATTATTGTCACAGGCATATGGTGGTCCATA
GAGATTTGAAACCTGAAAATGTCCTGCTTGATGCACACATGAATGCAAAGATAGCTGATTTTGGTCTTTC
AAACATGATGTCAGATGGTGAATTTTTAAGAACAAGTTGTGGCTCACCCAACTATGCTGCACCAGAAGTA
ATTTCAGGAAGATTGTATGCAGGCCCAGAGGTAGATATATGGAGCAGTGGGGTTATTCTCTATGCTTTAT
TATGTGGAACCCTTCCATTTGATGATGACCATGTGCCAACTCTTTTTAAGAAGATATGTGATGGGATCTT
CTATACCCCTCAATATTTAAATCCTTCTGTGATTAGCCTTTTGAAACATATGCTGCAGGTGGATCCCATG
AAGAGGGCCACAATCAAAGATATCAGGGAACATGAATGGTTCAAACAGGACCTTCCAAAATATCTCTTTC
CTGAGGATCCATCATATAGTTCAACCATGATTGATGATGAAGCCTTAAAAGAAGTATGTGAAAAGTTTGA
GTGCTCAGAAGAGGAAGTTCTCAGCTGTCTTTACAACAGAAATCACCAGGATCCTTTGGCAGTTGCCTAC
CATCTCATAATAGATAACAGGAGAATAATGAATGAAGCCAAAGATTTCTATTTGGCGACAAGCCCACCTG
ATTCTTTTCTTGATGATCATCACCTGACTCGGCCCCATCCTGAAAGAGTACCATTCTTGGTTGCTGAAAC
ACCAAGGGCACGCCATACCCTTGATGAATTAAATCCACAGAAATCCAAACACCAAGGTGTAAGGAAAGCA
AAATGGCATTTAGGAATTAGAAGTCAAAGTCGACCAAATGATATTATGGCAGAAGTATGTAGAGCAATCA
AACAATTGGATTATGAATGGAAGGTTGTAAACCCATATTATTTGCGTGTACGAAGGAAGAATCCTGTGAC
AAGCACTTACTCCAAAATGAGTCTACAGTTATACCAAGTGGATAGTAGAACTTATCTACTGGATTTCCGT
AGTATTGATGATGAAATTACAGAAGCCAAATCAGGGACTGCTACTCCACAGAGATCGGGATCAGTTAGCA
ACTATCGATCTTGCCAAAGGAGTGATTCAGATGCTGAGGCTCAAGGAAAATCCTCAGAAGTTTCTCTTAC
CTCATCTGTGACCTCACTTGACTCTTCTCCTGTTGACCTAACTCCAAGACCTGGAAGTCACACAATAGAA
TTTTTTGAGATGTGTGCAAATCTAATTAAAATTCTTGCACAAGTTTAAACGAATTCGGGCTCGGTACCCG
GGGATCCTCTAGAGTCGACCTGCAGGCATGCAAGCTGATCCGGCTGCTAACAAAGCCCGAAAGGAAGCTG
AGTTGGCTGCTGCCACCGCTGAGCAATAACTAGCATAACCCCTTGGGGCGGCCGCTTCGAGCAGACATGA
TAAGATACATTGATGAGTTTGGACAAACCACAACTAGAATGCAGTGAAAAAAATGCTTTATTTGTGAAAT
TTGTGATGCTATTGCTTTATTTGTAACCATTATAAGCTGCAATAAACAAGTTAACAACAACAATTGCATT
CATTTTATGTTTCAGGTTCAGGGGGAGATGTGGGAGGTTTTTTTAAGCAAGTAAAACCTCTACAAATGTG
GTAAAATCGAATTTTAACAAAATATTAACGCTTACAATTTCCTGATGCGGTATTTTCTCCTTACGCATCT
GTGCGGTATTTCACACCGCATACGCGGATCTGCGCAGCACCATGGCCTGAAATAACCTCTGAAAGAGGAA
CTTGGTTAGGTACCTTCTGAGGCGGAAAGAACCAGCTGTGGAATGTGTGTCAGTTAGGGTGTGGAAAGTC
CCCAGGCTCCCCAGCAGGCAGAAGTATGCAAAGCATGCATCTCAATTAGTCAGCAACCAGGTGTGGAAAG
TCCCCAGGCTCCCCAGCAGGCAGAAGTATGCAAAGCATGCATCTCAATTAGTCAGCAACCATAGTCCCGC
CCCTAACTCCGCCCATCCCGCCCCTAACTCCGCCCAGTTCCGCCCATTCTCCGCCCCATGGCTGACTAAT
TTTTTTTATTTATGCAGAGGCCGAGGCCGCCTCGGCCTCTGAGCTATTCCAGAAGTAGTGAGGAGGCTTT
TTTGGAGGCCTAGGCTTTTGCAAAAAGCTTAATTAACTGTTGACAATTAATCATCGGCATAGTATATCGG
CATAGTATAATACGACAAGGTGAGGAACTAAACCCAGGAGGCAGATCATGATTGAACAAGATGGATTGCA
CGCAGGTTCTCCGGCCGCTTGGGTGGAGAGGCTATTCGGCTATGACTGGGCACAACAGACAATCGGCTGC
TCTGATGCCGCCGTGTTCCGGCTGTCAGCGCAGGGGCGCCCGGTTCTTTTTGTCAAGACCGACCTGTCCG
GTGCCCTGAATGAACTGCAGGACGAGGCAGCGCGGCTATCGTGGCTGGCCACGACGGGCGTTCCTTGCGC
AGCTGTGCTCGACGTTGTCACTGAAGCGGGAAGGGACTGGCTGCTATTGGGCGAAGTGCCGGGGCAGGAT
CTCCTGTCATCTCACCTTGCTCCTGCCGAGAAAGTATCCATCATGGCTGATGCAATGCGGCGGCTGCATA
CGCTTGATCCGGCTACCTGCCCATTCGACCACCAAGCGAAACATCGCATCGAGCGAGCACGTACTCGGAT
GGAAGCCGGTCTTGTCGATCAGGATGATCTGGACGAAGAGCATCAGGGGCTCGCGCCAGCCGAACTGTTC
GCCAGGCTCAAGGCGCGCATGCCCGACGGCGAGGATCTCGTCGTGACCCATGGCGATGCCTGCTTGCCGA
ATATCATGGTGGAAAATGGCCGCTTTTCTGGATTCATCGACTGTGGCCGGCTGGGTGTGGCGGACCGCTA
TCAGGACATAGCGTTGGCTACCCGTGATATTGCTGAAGAGCTTGGCGGCGAATGGGCTGACCGCTTCCTC
GTGCTTTACGGTATCGCCGCTCCCGATTCGCAGCGCATCGCCTTCTATCGCCTTCTTGACGAGTTCTTCT
GAGCGGGACTCTGGGGTTCGAAATGACCGACCAAGCGACGCCCAACCTGCCATCACGATGGCCGCAATAA
AATATCTTTATTTTCATTACATCTGTGTGTTGGTTTTTTGTGTGAATCGATAGCGATAAGGATCCGCTCA
TGCGATGATAAGCTGTCAAACATGAGAATTACAACTTATATCGTATGGGGCTGACTTCAGGTGCTACATT
TGAAGAGATAAATTGCACTGAAATCTAGAAATATTTTATCTGATTAATAAGATGATCTTCTTGAGATCGT
TTTGGTCTGCGCGTAATCTCTTGCTCTGAAAACGAAAAAACCGCCTTGCAGGGCGGTTTTTCGAAGGTTC
TCTGAGCTACCAACTCTTTGAACCGAGGTAACTGGCTTGGAGGAGCGCAGTCACCAAAACTTGTCCTTTC
AGTTTAGCCTTAACCGGCGCATGACTTCAAGACTAACTCCTCTAAATCAATTACCAGTGGCTGCTGCCAG
TGGTGCTTTTGCATGTCTTTCCGGGTTGGACTCAAGACGATAGTTACCGGATAAGGCGCAGCGGTCGGAC
TGAACGGGGGGTTCGTGCATACAGTCCAGCTTGGAGCGAACTGCCTACCCGGAACTGAGTGTCAGGCGTG
GAATGAGACAAACGCGGCCATAACAGCGGAATGACACCGGTAAACCGAAAGGCAGGAACAGGAGAGCGCA
CGAGGGAGCCGCCAGGGGGAAACGCCTGGTATCTTTATAGTCCTGTCGGGTTTCGCCACCACTGATTTGA
GCGTCAGATTTCGTGATGCTTGTCAGGGGGGCGGAGCCTATGGAAAAACGGCTTTGCCGCGGCCCTCTCA
CTTCCCTGTTAAGTATCTTCCTGGCATCTTCCAGGAAATCTCCGCCCCGTTCGTAAGCCATTTCCGCTCG
CCGCAGTCGAACGACCGAGCGTAGCGAGTCAGTGAGCGAGGAAGCGGAATATATCCTGTATCACATATTC
TGCTGACGCACCGGTGCAGCCTTTTTTCTCCTGCCACATGAAGCACTTCACTGACACCCTCATCAGTGCC
AACATAGTAAGCCAGTATACACTCCGCTAGCGCTGATGTCCGGCGGTGCTTTTGCCGTTACGCACCACCC
CGTCATGAGATTACGCGTTTTAGCGGTGCGTACAATTAAGGGATTATGGTAAATCCACTTACTGTCTGCC
CTCGTAGCCATCGAGATAAACCGCAGTACTCCGGCCACGATGCGTCCGGCGTAGAGGATCGAGATCT
